Addgene plasmid #219412: pKL1-424
Purpose: Reporter gene (3 operator) for zinc finger activator
Depositing lab: Ahmad Khalil. Depositing organization: Boston University Main Campus. Publication: Cooperative assembly confers regulatory specificity and long-term genetic circuit stability. Bragdon MDJ, Patel N, Chuang J, Levien E, Bashor CJ, Khalil AS. Cell. 2023 Aug 31;186(18):3810-3825.e18. doi: 10.1016/j.cell.2023.07.012. Epub 2023 Aug 7. PubMed 37552983.
Backbone
  Vector backbone: URA3 Integrating Vector
  Vector type: Yeast Expression
  Selectable markers: URA3
Growth in bacteria
  Bacterial resistance: Ampicillin, 100 μg/mL
  Growth temperature: 37°C
  Growth strain: DH5alpha
  Copy number: High Copy
Gene/Insert
  Gene/Insert name: (42-10 op)x3-minCyc1-Venus-tCyc1
  Species: S. cerevisiae (budding yeast)
  Cloning method: Golden Gate
Terms and licenses: Academic/Nonprofit Terms; Industry Terms: Not Available to Industry
How to cite: pKL1-424 was a gift from Ahmad Khalil (Addgene plasmid # 219412 ; http://n2t.net/addgene:219412 ; RRID:Addgene_219412)
