[The description below was written by a language model from this plasmid's Addgene catalogue record and pLannotate feature annotations shown in this document.]
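Description:
pKL1-424 is a yeast integrating reporter plasmid built by Golden Gate assembly on a URA3 integrating backbone for use in Saccharomyces cerevisiae. It is propagated in E. coli through a high-copy ColE1/pUC-type origin with ampicillin selection (AmpR under its bla promoter). No yeast replication origin (2μ or CEN/ARS) is annotated, consistent with a vector that must integrate into the genome to be maintained. Yeast transformants are selected by uracil prototrophy through the URA3 marker, which is also counterselectable with 5-FOA. The feature table also picks up TIM9 and a GEA2 fragment. These are yeast genomic sequences flanking the marker and bacterial backbone, and they most likely represent homology regions around the URA3 locus that direct integration, although the record does not state the integration site explicitly.

The payload is a synthetic transcriptional reporter described as (42-10 op)x3-minCyc1-Venus-tCyc1: three copies of the operator recognised by the 42-10 zinc finger array, placed upstream of a minimal CYC1 promoter that drives the yellow fluorescent protein Venus, followed by the CYC1 terminator. The automated annotation labels the fluorescent protein coding sequence as YPet, a closely related YFP variant, whereas the catalogue entry names it Venus. The operators and minimal promoter are not annotated but would lie in the unannotated region upstream of the reporter. Because the minimal promoter should have little activity on its own, fluorescence reports recruitment of a synthetic zinc finger activator to the operator array. The three-operator design suits the construct to measuring how multi-site binding of such activators shapes output in synthetic gene circuits.
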