Features (pLannotate 1.2.2; 9 found; start..end, strand, type, name):
    299..1012    +  CDS            YPet: yellow fluorescent protein optimized for FRET with CyPet (Nguyen and Daugherty, 2005)
   1028..1217    +  terminator     CYC1 terminator: S. cerevisiae CYC1; transcription terminator for CYC1
   1395..1571    +  promoter       URA3 promoter (fragment): S. cerevisiae URA3
   1572..2375    +  CDS            URA3: orotidine-5'-phosphate decarboxylase, required for uracil biosynthesis; S. cerevisiae URA3; yeast auxotrophic marker, counterselectable with 5-fluoroorotic acid (5-FOA)
   2643..2903    +  CDS            TIM9: TIM9_YEAST - Experimental evidence at protein level: Swiss-Prot protein existence level 1. Mitochondrial intermembrane chaperone that participates in the import and insertion of multi-pass transmembrane proteins into the mitochondrial inner membrane. Also required for the transfer of beta- barrel precursors from the TOM complex to the sorting and assembly machinery (SAM complex) of the outer membrane. Acts as a chaperone-like protein that protects the hydrophobic precursors from aggregation and guide them through the mitochondrial intermembrane space. Compared to TIM10, it may have a strong st
   3084..3944    -  CDS            AmpR: β-lactamase; bla; confers resistance to ampicillin, carbenicillin, and related antibiotics
   3945..4049    -  promoter       AmpR promoter: bla
   4152..4740    +  rep_origin     ori: high-copy-number ColE1/pMB1/pBR322/pUC origin of replication
   4847..5203    +  CDS            GEA2 (fragment): GEA2_YEAST - Experimental evidence at protein level: Swiss-Prot protein existence level 1. Activates the ARF proteins by exchanging bound GDP for free GTP. Plays a role in maintaining mitochondrial morphology (PubMed:25190516). From Saccharomyces cerevisiae (strain ATCC 204508 / S288c) (Baker's yeast).
>Addgene plasmid #219412 | pKL1-424 | addgene full sequence | sequence record 434482 | Addgene NGS Result
AACGGAATTCAGACGCTGCTCTCGAGACGCTGCTCTCGAGACGCTGCTCGGATCCCAGATCCGCCAGGCG
TGTATATATAGCGTGGATGGCCAGGCAACTTTAGTGCTGACACATACAGGCATATATATATGTGTGCGAC
GACACATGATCATATGGCATGCATGTGCTCTGTATGTATATAAAACTCTTGTTTTCTTCTTTTCTCTAAA
TATTCTTTCCTTATACATTAGGACCTTTGCAGCATAAATTACTATACTTCTATAGACACACAAACACAAA
TACACACACTAAAGATCTATGTCTAAAGGTGAAGAATTATTCACTGGTGTTGTCCCAATTTTGGTTGAAT
TAGATGGTGATGTTAATGGTCACAAATTTTCTGTCTCCGGTGAAGGTGAAGGTGATGCTACTTACGGTAA
ATTGACCTTAAAATTGATTTGTACTACTGGTAAATTGCCAGTTCCATGGCCAACCTTAGTCACTACTTTA
GGTTATGGTTTGCAATGTTTTGCTAGATACCCAGATCATATGAAACAACATGACTTTTTCAAGTCTGCCA
TGCCAGAAGGTTATGTTCAAGAAAGAACTATTTTTTTCAAAGATGACGGTAACTACAAGACCAGAGCTGA
AGTCAAGTTTGAAGGTGATACCTTAGTTAATAGAATCGAATTAAAAGGTATTGATTTTAAAGAAGGTGGT
AACATTTTAGGTCACAAATTGGAATACAACTATAACTCTCACAATGTTTACATCACTGCTGACAAACAAA
AGAATGGTATCAAAGCTAACTTCAAAATTAGACACAACATTGAAGATGGTGGTGTTCAATTAGCTGACCA
TTATCAACAAAATACTCCAATTGGTGATGGTCCAGTCTTGTTACCAGACAACCATTACTTATCCTATCAA
TCTGCCTTATCCAAAGATCCAAACGAAAAGAGAGATCACATGGTCTTGTTAGAATTTGTTACTGCTGCTG
GTATTACCCATGGTATGGATGAATTGTACAAAGGATCCTAACTCGAGATCCGCTCTAACCGAAAAGGAAG
GAGTTAGACAACCTGAAGTCTAGGTCCCTATTTATTTTTTTATAGTTATGTTAGTATTAAGAACGTTATT
TATATTTCAAATTTTTCTTTTTTTTCTGTACAGACGCGTGTACGCATGTAACATTATACTGAAAACCTTG
CTTGAGAAGGTTTTGGGACGCTCGAAGGCTGCCAATGAGACGACGGGGTCATCACGGCTCATCATGCGCC
AAACAAATGTGTGCAATACACGCTCGGATGACTGCATGATGACCGCACTGACTGGGGACAGCAGATCCAC
CTAAGCCTGTGAGAGAAGCAGACACCCGACAGATCAAGGCAGTTAACTAGTGCACTGCAGTACACGGTTT
CCTTGAAATTTTTTTGATTCGGTAATCTCCGAACAGAAGGAAGAACGAAGGAAGGAGCACAGACTTAGAT
TGGTATATATACGCATATGTAGTGTTGAAGAAACATGAAATTGCCCAGTATTCTTAACCCAACTGCACAG
AACAAAAACGTGCAGGAAACGAAGATAAATCATGTCGAAAGCTACATATAAGGAACGTGCTGCTACTCAT
CCTAGTCCTGTTGCTGCCAAGCTATTTAATATCATGCACGAAAAGCAAACAAACTTGTGTGCTTCATTGG
ATGTTCGTACCACCAAGGAATTACTGGAGTTAGTTGAAGCATTAGGTCCCAAAATTTGTTTACTAAAAAC
ACATGTGGATATCTTGACTGATTTTTCCATGGAGGGCACAGTTAAGCCGCTAAAGGCATTATCCGCCAAG
TACAATTTTTTACTCTTCGAGGACAGAAAATTTGCTGACATTGGTAATACAGTCAAATTGCAGTACTCTG
CGGGTGTATACAGAATAGCAGAATGGGCAGACATTACGAATGCACACGGTGTGGTGGGCCCAGGTATTGT
TAGCGGTTTGAAGCAGGCGGCAGAAGAAGTAACAAAGGAACCTAGAGGCCTTTTGATGTTAGCAGAATTG
TCATGCAAGGGCTCCCTATCTACTGGAGAATATACTAAGGGTACTGTTGACATTGCGAAGAGCGACAAAG
ATTTTGTTATCGGCTTTATTGCTCAAAGAGACATGGGTGGAAGAGATGAAGGTTACGATTGGTTGATTAT
GACACCCGGTGTGGGTTTAGATGACAAGGGAGATGCATTGGGTCAACAGTATAGAACCGTGGATGATGTG
GTTTCTACAGGATCTGACATTATTATTGTTGGAAGAGGACTATTTGCAAAGGGAAGGGATGCTAAGGTAG
AGGGTGAACGTTACAGAAAAGCAGGCTGGGAAGCATATTTGAGAAGATGCGGCCAGCAAAACTAAAAAAC
TGTATTATAAGTAAATGCATGTATACTAAACTCACAAATTAGAGCTTCAATTTAATTATATCAGTTATTA
CCCGAGTAGAGCACTTGAATCCACTGCCCCGGGAATCTCGGTCGTAATGATTTCTATAATGACGAAAAAA
AAAAAATTGGAAAGAAAAAGCTTCATGGCCTTTATAAAAAGGAACTATCCAATACCTCGCCAGAACCAAG
TAACAGTATTTTACGGGGCACAAATCAAGAACAATAAGACAGGACTGTAAAGATGGACGCATTGAACTCC
AAAGAACAACAAGAGTTCCAAAAAGTAGTGGAACAAAAGCAAATGAAGGATTTCATGCGTTTGTACTCTA
ATCTGGTAGAAAGATGTTTCACAGACTGTGTCAATGACTTCACAACATCAAAGCTAACCAATAAGGAACA
AACATGCATCATGAAGTGCTCAGAAAAGTTCTTGAAGCATAGCGAACGTGTAGGGCAGCGTTTCCAAGAA
CAAAACGCTGCCTTGGGACAAGGCTTGGGCCGATAAGGTGTACTGGCGTATATATATCTAATTATGTATC
TCTGGTGTAGCCCATTTTTAGCATGTAAATATAAAGACCGAGCGGCCGCGATTATCAAAAAGGATCTTCA
CCTAGATCCTTTTAAATTAAAAATGAAGTTTTAAATCAATCTAAAGTATATATGAGTAAACTTGGTCTGA
CAGTTACCAATGCTTAATCAGTGAGGCACCTATCTCAGCGATCTGTCTATTTCGTTCATCCATAGTTGCC
TGACTCCCCGTCGTGTAGATAACTACGATACGGGAGGGCTTACCATCTGGCCCCAGTGCTGCAATGATAC
CGCGGGACCCACGCTCACCGGCTCCAGATTTATCAGCAATAAACCAGCCAGCCGGAAGGGCCGAGCGCAG
AAGTGGTCCTGCAACTTTATCCGCCTCCATCCAGTCTATTAATTGTTGCCGGGAAGCTAGAGTAAGTAGT
TCGCCAGTTAATAGTTTGCGCAACGTTGTTGCCATTGCTACAGGCATCGTGGTGTCACGCTCGTCGTTTG
GTATGGCTTCATTCAGCTCCGGTTCCCAACGATCAAGGCGAGTTACATGATCCCCCATGTTGTGCAAAAA
AGCGGTTAGCTCCTTCGGTCCTCCGATCGTTGTCAGAAGTAAGTTGGCCGCAGTGTTATCACTCATGGTT
ATGGCAGCACTGCATAATTCTCTTACTGTCATGCCATCCGTAAGATGCTTTTCTGTGACTGGTGAGTACT
CAACCAAGTCATTCTGAGAATAGTGTATGCGGCGACCGAGTTGCTCTTGCCCGGCGTCAATACGGGATAA
TACCGCGCCACATAGCAGAACTTTAAAAGTGCTCATCATTGGAAAACGTTCTTCGGGGCGAAAACTCTCA
AGGATCTTACCGCTGTTGAGATCCAGTTCGATGTAACCCACTCGTGCACCCAACTGATCTTCAGCATCTT
TTACTTTCACCAGCGTTTCTGGGTGAGCAAAAACAGGAAGGCAAAATGCCGCAAAAAAGGGAATAAGGGC
GACACGGAAATGTTGAATACTCATACTCTTCCTTTTTCAATATTATTGAAGCATTTATCAGGGTTATTGT
CTCATGAGCGGATACATATTTGAATGTATTTAGAAAAATAAACAAATAGGGGTTCCGCGCACATTTCCCC
GAAAAGTGCCACCTGTCATGACCAAAATCCCTTAACGTGAGTTTTCGTTCCACTGAGCGTCAGACCCCGT
AGAAAAGATCAAAGGATCTTCTTGAGATCCTTTTTTTCTGCGCGTAATCTGCTGCTTGCAAACAAAAAAA
CCACCGCTACCAGCGGTGGTTTGTTTGCCGGATCAAGAGCTACCAACTCTTTTTCCGAAGGTAACTGGCT
TCAGCAGAGCGCAGATACCAAATACTGTTCTTCTAGTGTAGCCGTAGTTAGGCCACCACTTCAAGAACTC
TGTAGCACCGCCTACATACCTCGCTCTGCTAATCCTGTTACCAGTGGCTGCTGCCAGTGGCGATAAGTCG
TGTCTTACCGGGTTGGACTCAAGACGATAGTTACCGGATAAGGCGCAGCGGTCGGGCTGAACGGGGGGTT
CGTGCACACAGCCCAGCTTGGAGCGAACGACCTACACCGAACTGAGATACCTACAGCGTGAGCTATGAGA
AAGCGCCACGCTTCCCGAAGGGAGAAAGGCGGACAGGTATCCGGTAAGCGGCAGGGTCGGAACAGGAGAG
CGCACGAGGGAGCTTCCAGGGGGAAACGCCTGGTATCTTTATAGTCCTGTCGGGTTTCGCCACCTCTGAC
TTGAGCGTCGATTTTTGTGATGCTCGTCAGGGGGGCGGAGCCTATGGAAAAACGCCAGCAACGCGGCCTT
TTTACGGTTCCTGGCCTTTTGCTGGCCTTTTGCTCACATGTTCTTTCCTGCGTTATCCCCTGATTCTGTG
GATAACCGTGCGGCCGCCAATGCTAAATTCGAGTGAAACACAGGAAGATCAGAAAATCCTCATTTCATCC
ATATTAACAATAATTTCAAATGTTTATTTGCATTATTTGAAACTAGGCAAGACAAGCAACGAAACGTTTT
TGAAAATTTTGAGTATTTTCAATAAATTTGTAGAGGACTCAGATATTGAAAAAAAGCTACAGCAATTAAT
ACTTGATAAGAAGAGTATTGAGAAGGGCAACGGTTCATCATCTCATGGATCTGCACATGAACAAACACCA
GAGTCAAACGACGTTGAAATTGAGGCTACTGCGCCAATTGATGACAATACAGACGATGATAACAAACCGA
AGTTATCTGATGTAGAAAAGGATTAAAGATGCTAAGAGATAGTGATGATATTTCATAAATAATGTAATTC
TATATATGTTAATTACCTTTTTTGCGAGGCATATTTATGGTGAAGGATAAGTTTTGACCATCAAAGAAGG
TTAATGTGGCTGTGGTTTCAGGGTCCATAAAGCCCACATGGATAACATTACCCCTGAATTCGCATCTAGA
TGGTAGAGCCACAAACAGCCGGTACAAGCAACGATCTCCAGGACCATCTGAATCATGCGCGGATGACACG
AACTCACGACGGCGATCACAGACATTAACCCACAGTACAGACACTGCGACAACGTGGCAATTCGTCGCAA
TACCGTCTCACTGAACTGGCCGATAATTGCAGACG
